>Addgene plasmid #13395 | pGEX-T-rnVAPA-1-219 | depositor partial sequence | sequence record 7618 | Author sequence
AAATATGAAGAGCATTTGTATGAGCGCGATGAAGGTGATAAATGGCGAAACAAAAAGTTTGAATTGGGTT
TGGAGTTTCCCAATCTTCCTTATTATATTGATGGTGATGTTAAATTAACACAGTCTATGGCCATCATACG
TTATATAGCTGACAAGCACAACATGTTGGGTGGTTGTCCAAAAGAGCGTGCAGAGATTTCAATGCTTGAA
GGAGCGGTTTTGGATATTAGATACGGTGTTTCGAGAATTGCATATAGTAAAGACTTTGAAACTCTCAAAG
TTGATTTTCTTAGCAAGCTACCTGAAATGCTGAAAATGTTCGAAGATCGTTTATGTCATAAAACATATTT
AAATGGTGATCATGTAACCCATCCTGACTTCATGTTGTATGACGCTCTTGATGTTGTTTTATACATGGAC
CCAATGTGCCTGGATGCGTTCCCAAAATTAGTTTGTTTTAAAAAACGTATTGAAGCTATCCCACAAATTG
ATAAGTACTTGAAATCCAGCAAGTATATAGCATGGCCTTTGCAGGGCTGGCAAGCCACGTTTGGTGGTGG
CGACCATCCTCCAAAATCGGATCTGGTTCCGCGTGGATCCCATATGGCGAAACACGAGCAAATCCTGGTC
CTCGACCCTCCTTCAGACCTCAAATTCAAAGGCCCCTTCACAGATGTAGTCACTACAAATCTTAAATTGC
AGAATCCATCTGACAGAAAAGTGTGTTTCAAAGTGAAGACCACAGCGCCCCGCCGGTACTGCGTGCGGCC
CAACAGTGGGGTTATTGACCCAGGGTCAATCGTGACTGTCTCAGTAATGCTGCAGCCCTTTGACTATGAT
CCGAACGAAAAGAGTAAACATAAGTTCATGGTACAGACAATTTTTGCTCCACCAAACATTTCAGATATGG
AAGCTGTGTGGAAAGAGGCAAAACCTGACGAACTAATGGATTCTAAACTGAGATGTGTATTTGAGATGCC
GAATGAAAACGATAAGCTGAACGACATGGAACCTAGCAAAGCTGTCCCACTGAATGCATCCAAGCAAGAT
GGACCCCTGCCAAAACCACATAGTGTTTCACTCAATGACACGGAGACAAGGAAACTGATGGAAGAGTGCA
AGCGACTTCAGGGAGAAATGATGAAGCTCTCAGAAGAAAACCGACACCTGAGAGATGAAGGCCTACGGCT
CAGAAAGGTAGCACATTCGGATAAACCTGGATCCACCTCAGCCGTGTCCTTCAGAGATAATGTCACCAGT
TAGCTCGAGCGGCCGCATCGTGACTGACTGACGATCTGCCTCGCGCGTTTCGGTGATGACGGTGAAAACC
TCTGACACATGCAGCTCCCGGAGACGGTCACAGCTTGTCTGTAAGCGGATGCCGGGAGCAGACAAGCCCG
TCAGGGCGCGTCAGCGGGTGTTGGCGGGTGTCGGGGCGCAGCCATGACCCAGTCACGTAGCGATAGCGGA
GTGTATAATTCTTGAAGACGAAAGGGCCTCGTGATACGCCTATTTTTATAGGTTAATGTCATGATAATAA
TGGTTTCTTAGACGTCAGGTGGCACTTTTCGGGGAAATGTGCGCGGAACCCCTATTTGTTTATTTTTCTA
AATACATTCAAATATGTATCCGCTCATGAGACAATAACCCTGATAAATGCTTCAATAATATTGAAAAAGG
AAGAGTATGAGTATTCAACATTTCCGTGTCGCCCTTATTCCCTTTTTGCGGCATTTTGCCTTCCTGTTTT
GCTCACCCAGAAACGCTGGTGAAAGTAAAGATGCTGAAGATCAGTTGGTGCAGCGAGTGGGTTACATCGA
CTGGATCTCACAGCGGTAGATTCTTGAGAGTTTCGCCCGAGAAGTTTCCA
