>Addgene plasmid #13395 | pGEX-T-rnVAPA-1-219 | addgene partial sequence | sequence record 24747 | pGEX-5 5'-GGGCTGGCAAGCCACGTTTGGTG-3'
GCATCTCAAATCGGATCTGGTTCCGCGTGGATCCCATATGGCGAAACACGAGCAAATCCTGGTCCTCGAC
CCTCCTTCAGACCTCAAATTCAAAGGCCCCTTCACAGATGTAGTCACTACAAATCTTAAATTGCAGAATC
CATCTGACAGAAAAGTGTGTTTCAAAGTGAAGACCACAGCGCCCCGCCGGTACTGCGTGCGGCCCAACAG
TGGGGTTATTGACCCAGGGTCAATCGTGACTGTCTCAGTAATGCTGCAGCCCTTTGACTATGATCCGAAC
GAAAAGAGTAAACATAAGTTCATGGTACAGACAATTTTTGCTCCACCAAACATTTCAGATATGGAAGCTG
TGTGGAAAGAGGCAAAACCTGACGAACTAATGGATTCTAAACTGAGATGTGTATTTGAGATGCCGAATGA
AAACGATAAGCTGAACGACATGGAACCTAGCAAAGCTGTCCCACTGAATGCATCCAAGCAAGATGGACCC
CTGCCAAAACCACATAGTGTTTCACTCAATGACACGGAGACAAGGAAACTGATGGAAGAGTGCAAGCGAC
TTCAGGGAGAAATGATGAAGCTCTCAGAAGAAAACCGACACCTGAGAGATGAAGGCCTACGGCTCAGAAA
GGTAGCACATTCGGATAAACCTGGATCCACCTCAGCCGTGTCCTTCAGAGATAATGTCACCAGTTAGCTC
GAGCGGCCGCATCGTGACTGACTGACGATCTGCCTCGCGCGTTTCGGTGATGACGGTGAAAACCTCTGAC
ACATGCAGCTCCCGGAGACGGTCACAGCTTGTCTGTANGCGGATGCCNGG
