[The description below was written by a language model from this plasmid's Addgene catalogue record.]
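Description:
pGEX-T-rnVAPA-1-219 is a bacterial expression plasmid built on the pGEX-4T backbone (about 4.9 kb without insert) for producing a fragment of rat VAP-A (also known as VAPA or VAP-33; gene Vapa) as a glutathione S-transferase fusion in E. coli. It is a high-copy plasmid selected with ampicillin. The roughly 660 bp insert from Rattus norvegicus was placed between a modified NdeI site at the 5′ end and XhoI at the 3′ end, both of which remain intact. The construct name indicates that it encodes residues 1–219 of the protein, which is consistent with the insert length. The GST tag comes from the backbone and sits at the N terminus of the VAP-A fragment.

No feature table accompanies the record, so the promoter and other regulatory elements are not explicitly listed. Vectors of the pGEX-4T family generally drive the GST fusion from an IPTG-inducible tac promoter, carry lacI for repression, and include a thrombin cleavage site between GST and the cloned protein, which the "T" in the name may reflect. The modified NdeI site indicates that the polylinker differs from the standard commercial vector.

The GST moiety allows affinity purification on glutathione resin and pull-down binding assays. The associated publication concerns the structural basis of FFAT motif-mediated targeting to the endoplasmic reticulum, so the plasmid is suited to producing recombinant VAP-A fragment for structural and biochemical studies of its interaction with FFAT motif-containing partners.
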