Addgene plasmid #13395: pGEX-T-rnVAPA-1-219
Depositing lab: Axel Brunger. Depositing organization: Stanford University. Publication: Structural basis of FFAT motif-mediated ER targeting. Kaiser SE, Brickner JH, Reilein AR, Fenn TD, Walter P, Brunger AT. Structure. 2005 Jul . 13(7):1035-45. 10.1016/j.str.2005.04.010 PubMed 16004875.
Backbone
  Vector backbone: pGEX-4T
  Backbone size w/o insert (bp): 4900
  Vector type: Bacterial Expression
Growth in bacteria
  Bacterial resistance: Ampicillin, 100 μg/mL
  Growth temperature: 37°C
  Growth strain: DH5alpha
  Copy number: High Copy
Gene/Insert
  Gene/Insert name: VAP-A (alt names: VAPA; VAP; VAP-33)
  Species: R. norvegicus (rat)
  Insert size (bp): 662
  Entrez Gene: Vapa
  Tag / fusion protein: GST (N terminal on backbone)
  Cloning method: Restriction Enzyme; 5′ cloning site NdeI-modified (not destroyed); 3′ cloning site XhoI (not destroyed)
  Sequencing primers: 5′ pGEX 5'; 3′ pGEX 3'
Terms and licenses: Academic/Nonprofit Terms; Industry Terms: Not Available to Industry
Depositor comments: ncbi gi:118142811 / swiss-prot entry Q9Z270
How to cite: pGEX-T-rnVAPA-1-219 was a gift from Axel Brunger (Addgene plasmid # 13395 ; http://n2t.net/addgene:13395 ; RRID:Addgene_13395)
